Addgene plasmid #215132: mCherry-MUTHY
Purpose: Expresses mCherry-MUTHY in mammalian cells from a retroviral vector.
Depositing lab: Michele Pagano. Depositing organization: NYU Grossman School of Medicine. Publication: CDK-independent role of D-type cyclins in regulating DNA mismatch repair. Rona G, Miwatani-Minter B, Zhang Q, Goldberg HV, Kerzhnerman MA, Howard JB, Simoneschi D, Lane E, Hobbs JW, Sassani E, Wang AA, Keegan S, Laverty DJ, Piett CG, Pongor LS, Xu ML, Andrade J, Thomas A, Sicinski P, Askenazi M, Ueberheide B, Fenyo D, Nagel ZD, Pagano M. Mol Cell. 2024 Feb 29:S1097-2765(24)00129-1. doi: 10.1016/j.molcel.2024.02.010. PubMed 38458201.
Backbone
  Vector backbone: pRetroQ-C1
  Backbone manufacturer: Takara Bio
  Vector type: Mammalian Expression, Retroviral
  Selectable markers: Puromycin
Growth in bacteria
  Bacterial resistance: Ampicillin, 100 μg/mL
  Growth temperature: 37°C
  Growth strain: NEB Stable
  Copy number: High Copy
Gene/Insert
  Gene/Insert name: MUTHY (alt name: MYH)
  Species: H. sapiens (human)
  Entrez Gene: MUTYH (a.k.a. MYH)
  Promoter: CMV
  Tag / fusion protein: mCherry (N terminal on insert)
  Cloning method: Unknown
  Sequencing primers: 5′ mCherry_FWR; 3′ PGK_REV
Terms and licenses: Academic/Nonprofit Terms; Industry Terms: Not Available to Industry
How to cite: mCherry-MUTHY was a gift from Michele Pagano (Addgene plasmid # 215132 ; http://n2t.net/addgene:215132 ; RRID:Addgene_215132)
