[The description below was written by a language model from this plasmid's Addgene catalogue record and pLannotate feature annotations shown in this document.]
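Description:
mCherry-MUTHY is a self-inactivating gammaretroviral expression plasmid built on the pRetroQ-C1 backbone (about 9.1 kb) for producing a red-fluorescent fusion of the human DNA glycosylase MUTYH (also called MYH; the construct name uses the spelling "MUTHY") in mammalian cells. It is maintained in bacteria through a high-copy ColE1/pUC-type origin and an ampicillin resistance gene. The backbone also carries small annotated remnants of pBR322 sequences (rop and bom fragments) and an SV40 enhancer/early promoter region.

The viral genome is transcribed in packaging cells from a hybrid 5′ end in which a CMV enhancer/promoter is joined to a truncated murine sarcoma virus LTR. This is followed by a packaging signal and a truncated, start-codon-less gag segment that supports encapsidation. The 3′ LTR carries a U3 deletion, so after reverse transcription and integration the viral promoter activity is lost and expression depends on internal promoters.

The first internal unit is a CMV enhancer/promoter driving mCherry, which is joined through a short multiple-cloning-site remnant to the MUTYH coding sequence, placing the fluorescent tag at the N terminus of the protein. Downstream, a mouse PGK promoter drives puromycin N-acetyltransferase, allowing selection of stably transduced cells.

MUTYH removes adenine mispaired with 8-oxoguanine during repair of oxidative DNA damage. The tagged version allows the protein to be visualised or tracked in transduced cells. The associated publication concerns regulation of DNA mismatch repair by D-type cyclins, but the record does not describe the specific experiments in which this construct was used.
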