Features (pLannotate 1.2.2; 21 found; start..end, strand, type, name):
    309..512     +  promoter       CMV promoter: human cytomegalovirus (CMV) immediate early promoter
    513..688     +  LTR            5' LTR (truncated): truncated long terminal repeat from Moloney murine sarcoma virus
    810..1084    +  misc_feature   MESV Ψ (fragment): packaging signal of murine embryonic stem cell virus
   1151..1567    +  CDS            gag (truncated): truncated Moloney murine leukemia virus (MMLV) gag gene lacking the start codon
   1642..1945    +  enhancer       CMV enhancer: human cytomegalovirus immediate early enhancer
   1946..2149    +  promoter       CMV promoter: human cytomegalovirus (CMV) immediate early promoter
   2194..2901    +  CDS            mCherry: mCherry is a basic (constitutively fluorescent) red fluorescent protein published in 2004, derived from Discosoma sp.. It is reported to be a very rapidly-maturing monomer with low acid sensitivity.
   2902..2920    +  misc_feature   MCS (fragment): multiple cloning site
   2935..4494    +  CDS            MUTYH: MUTYH_HUMAN - Also known as MYH. Experimental evidence at protein level: Swiss-Prot protein existence level 1. Involved in oxidative DNA damage repair. Initiates repair of A*oxoG to C*G by removing the inappropriately paired adenine base from the DNA backbone. Possesses both adenine and 2-OH-A DNA glycosylase activities. From Homo sapiens (Human).
   4536..5035    +  promoter       PGK promoter: mouse phosphoglycerate kinase 1 promoter
   5056..5655    +  CDS            PuroR: puromycin N-acetyltransferase; pac from Streptomyces alboniger; confers resistance to puromycin
   5726..5798    +  CDS            env (fragment): murine leukemia virus gPr80 envelope polyprotein precursor; env; proteolytically cleaved into gp70SU and p15TM subunits
   5840..6272    +  LTR            3' LTR (ΔU3): self-inactivating 3' long terminal repeat (LTR) from Moloney murine leukemia virus
   6341..6381    +  CDS            rop (fragment): Rop protein, which maintains plasmids at low copy number; rop
   6483..6521    +  misc_feature   bom (fragment): basis of mobility region from pBR322
   6538..6867    +  promoter       SV40 promoter: SV40 enhancer and early promoter
   6873..6974    +  misc_feature   bom (fragment): basis of mobility region from pBR322
   7160..7748    -  rep_origin     ori: high-copy-number ColE1/pMB1/pBR322/pUC origin of replication
   7919..8779    -  CDS            AmpR: β-lactamase; bla; confers resistance to ampicillin, carbenicillin, and related antibiotics
   8780..8884    -  promoter       AmpR promoter: bla
   9070..308     +  enhancer       CMV enhancer (across the origin): human cytomegalovirus immediate early enhancer
>Addgene plasmid #215132 | mCherry-MUTHY | addgene full sequence | sequence record 426800 | Addgene NGS Result
TCCGCGTTACATAACTTACGGTAAATGGCCCGCCTGGCTGACCGCCCAACGACCCCCGCCCATTGACGTC
AATAATGACGTATGTTCCCATAGTAACGCCAATAGGGACTTTCCATTGACGTCAATGGGTGGAGTATTTA
CGGTAAACTGCCCACTTGGCAGTACATCAAGTGTATCATATGCCAAGTACGCCCCCTATTGACGTCAATG
ACGGTAAATGGCCCGCCTGGCATTATGCCCAGTACATGACCTTATGGGACTTTCCTACTTGGCAGTACAT
CTACGTATTAGTCATCGCTATTACCATGGTGATGCGGTTTTGGCAGTACATCAATGGGCGTGGATAGCGG
TTTGACTCACGGGGATTTCCAAGTCTCCACCCCATTGACGTCAATGGGAGTTTGTTTTGGCACCAAAATC
AACGGGACTTTCCAAAATGTCGTAACAACTCCGCCCCATTGACGCAAATGGGCGGTAGGCGTGTACGGTG
GGAGGTCTATATAAGCAGAGCTCAATAAAAGAGCCCACAACCCCTCACTCGGCGCGCCAGTCTTCCGATA
GACTGCGTCGCCCGGGTACCCGTATTCCCAATAAAGCCTCTTGCTGTTTGCATCCGAATCGTGGTCTCGC
TGTTCCTTGGGAGGGTCTCCTCTGAGTGATTGACTACCCACGACGGGGGTCTTTCATTTGGGGGCTCGTC
CGGGATTTGGAGACCCCTGCCCAGGGACCACCGACCCACCACCGGGAGGTAAGCTGGCCAGCAACTTATC
TGTGTCTGTCCGATTGTCTAGTGTCTATGTTTGATGTTATGCGCCTGCGTCTGTACTAGTTAGCTAACTA
GCTCTGTATCTGGCGGACCCGTGGTGGAACTGACGAGTTCTGAACACCCGGCCGCAACCCTGGGAGACGT
CCCAGGGACTTTGGGGGCCGTTTTTGTGGCCCGACCTGAGGAAGGGAGTCGATGTGGAATCCGACCCCGT
CAGGATATGTGGTTCTGGTAGGAGACGAGAACCTAAAACAGTTCCCGCCTCCGTCTGAATTTTTGCTTTC
GGTTTGGAACCGAAGCCGCGCGTCTTGTCTGCTGCAGCGCTGCAGCATCGTTCTGTGTTGTCTCTGTCTG
ACTGTGTTTCTGTATTTGTCTGAAAATTAGGGCCAGACTGTTACCACTCCCTTAAGTTTGACCTTAGGTC
ACTGGAAAGATGTCGAGCGGATCGCTCACAACCAGTCGGTAGATGTCAAGAAGAGACGTTGGGTTACCTT
CTGCTCTGCAGAATGGCCAACCTTTAACGTCGGATGGCCGCGAGACGGCACCTTTAACCGAGACCTCATC
ACCCAGGTTAAGATCAAGGTCTTTTCACCTGGCCCGCATGGACACCCAGACCAGGTCCCCTACATCGTGA
CCTGGGAAGCCTTGGCTTTTGACCCCCCTCCCTGGGTCAAGCCCTTTGTACACCCTAAGCCTCCGCCTCC
TCTTCCTCCATCCGCCCCGTCTCTCCCCCTTGAACCTCCTCGTTCGACCCCGCCTCGATCCTCCCTTTAT
CCAGCCCTCACTCCTTCTCTAGGCGCCGGAATTGAAGATCATAGTTATTAATAGTAATCAATTACGGGGT
CATTAGTTCATAGCCCATATATGGAGTTCCGCGTTACATAACTTACGGTAAATGGCCCGCCTGGCTGACC
GCCCAACGACCCCCGCCCATTGACGTCAATAATGACGTATGTTCCCATAGTAACGCCAATAGGGACTTTC
CATTGACGTCAATGGGTGGAGTATTTACGGTAAACTGCCCACTTGGCAGTACATCAAGTGTATCATATGC
CAAGTACGCCCCCTATTGACGTCAATGACGGTAAATGGCCCGCCTGGCATTATGCCCAGTACATGACCTT
ATGGGACTTTCCTACTTGGCAGTACATCTACGTATTAGTCATCGCTATTACCATGGTGATGCGGTTTTGG
CAGTACATCAATGGGCGTGGATAGCGGTTTGACTCACGGGGATTTCCAAGTCTCCACCCCATTGACGTCA
ATGGGAGTTTGTTTTGGCACCAAAATCAACGGGACTTTCCAAAATGTCGTAACAACTCCGCCCCATTGAC
GCAAATGGGCGGTAGGCGTGTACGGTGGGAGGTCTATATAAGCAGAGCTGGTTTAGTGAACCGTCAGATC
CGCTAGCGCTACCGGTCGCCACCATGGTGAGCAAGGGCGAGGAGGATAACATGGCCATCATCAAGGAGTT
CATGCGCTTCAAGGTGCACATGGAGGGCTCCGTGAACGGCCACGAGTTCGAGATCGAGGGCGAGGGCGAG
GGCCGCCCCTACGAGGGCACCCAGACCGCCAAGCTGAAGGTGACCAAGGGTGGCCCCCTGCCCTTCGCCT
GGGACATCCTGTCCCCTCAGTTCATGTACGGCTCCAAGGCCTACGTGAAGCACCCCGCCGACATCCCCGA
CTACTTGAAGCTGTCCTTCCCCGAGGGCTTCAAGTGGGAGCGCGTGATGAACTTCGAGGACGGCGGCGTG
GTGACCGTGACCCAGGACTCCTCCCTGCAGGACGGCGAGTTCATCTACAAGGTGAAGCTGCGCGGCACCA
ACTTCCCCTCCGACGGCCCCGTAATGCAGAAGAAGACCATGGGCTGGGAGGCCTCCTCCGAGCGGATGTA
CCCCGAGGACGGCGCCCTGAAGGGCGAGATCAAGCAGAGGCTGAAGCTGAAGGACGGCGGCCACTACGAC
GCTGAGGTCAAGACCACCTACAAGGCCAAGAAGCCCGTGCAGCTGCCCGGCGCCTACAACGTCAACATCA
AGTTGGACATCACCTCCCACAACGAGGACTACACCATCGTGGAACAGTACGAACGCGCCGAGGGCCGCCA
CTCCACCGGCGGCATGGACGAGCTGTACAAGTCCGGACTCAGATCTCGAGGAGGCGGAGGAAGCAGGAAG
CCACGAGCAGCCGTGGGAAGTGGTCACAGGAAGCAGGCAGCCAGCCAGGAAGGGAGGCAGAAGCATGCTA
AGAACAACAGTCAGGCCAAGCCTTCTGCCTGTGATGGCCTGGCCAGGCAGCCGGAAGAGGTGGTATTGCA
GGCCTCTGTCTCCTCATACCATCTATTCAGAGACGTAGCTGAAGTCACAGCCTTCCGAGGGAGCCTGCTA
AGCTGGTACGACCAAGAGAAACGGGACCTACCATGGAGAAGACGGGCAGAAGATGAGATGGACCTGGACA
GGCGGGCATATGCTGTGTGGGTCTCAGAGGTCATGCTGCAGCAGACCCAGGTTGCCACTGTGATCAACTA
CTATACCGGATGGATGCAGAAGTGGCCTACACTGCAGGACCTGGCCAGTGCTTCCCTGGAGGAGGTGAAT
CAACTCTGGGCTGGCCTGGGCTACTATTCTCGTGGCCGGCGGCTGCAGGAGGGAGCTCGGAAGGTGGTAG
AGGAGCTAGGGGGCCACATGCCACGTACAGCAGAGACCCTGCAGCAGCTCCTGCCTGGCGTGGGGCGCTA
CACAGCTGGGGCCATTGCCTCTATCGCCTTTGGCCAGGCAACCGGTGTGGTGGATGGCAACGTAGCACGG
GTGCTGTGCCGTGTCCGAGCCATTGGTGCTGATCCCAGCAGCACCCTTGTTTCCCAGCAGCTCTGGGGTC
TAGCCCAGCAGCTGGTGGACCCAGCCCGGCCAGGAGATTTCAACCAAGCAGCCATGGAGCTAGGGGCCAC
AGTGTGTACCCCACAGCGCCCACTGTGCAGCCAGTGCCCTGTGGAGAGCCTGTGCCGGGCACGCCAGAGA
GTGGAGCAGGAACAGCTCTTAGCCTCAGGGAGCCTGTCGGGCAGTCCTGACGTGGAGGAGTGTGCTCCCA
ACACTGGACAGTGCCACCTGTGCCTGCCTCCCTCGGAGCCCTGGGACCAGACCCTGGGAGTGGTCAACTT
CCCCAGAAAGGCCAGCCGCAAGCCCCCCAGGGAGGAGAGCTCTGCCACCTGTGTTCTGGAACAGCCTGGG
GCCCTTGGGGCCCAAATTCTGCTGGTGCAGAGGCCCAACTCAGGTCTGCTGGCAGGACTGTGGGAGTTCC
CGTCCGTGACCTGGGAGCCCTCAGAGCAGCTTCAGCGCAAGGCCCTGCTGCAGGAACTACAGCGTTGGGC
TGGGCCCCTCCCAGCCACGCACCTCCGGCACCTTGGGGAGGTTGTCCACACCTTCTCTCACATCAAGCTG
ACATATCAAGTATATGGGCTGGCCTTGGAAGGGCAGACCCCAGTGACCACCGTACCACCAGGTGCTCGCT
GGCTGACGCAGGAGGAATTTCACACCGCAGCTGTTTCCACCGCCATGAAAAAGGTTTTCCGTGTGTATCA
GGGCCAACAGCCAGGGACCTGTATGGGTTCCAAAAGGTCCCAGGTGTCCTCTCCGTGCAGTCGGAAAAAG
CCCCGCATGGGCCAGCAAGTCCTGGATAATTTCTTTCGGTCTCACATCTCCACTGATGCACACAGCCTCA
ACAGTGCAGCCCAGTGAGGATCCACCGGATCTAGATAACTGATCATAATTCTACCGGGTAGGGGAGGCGC
TTTTCCCAAGGCAGTCTGGAGCATGCGCTTTAGCAGCCCCGCTGGGCACTTGGCGCTACACAAGTGGCCT
CTGGCCTCGCACACATTCCACATCCACCGGTAGGCGCCAACCGGCTCCGTTCTTTGGTGGCCCCTTCGCG
CCACCTTCTACTCCTCCCCTAGTCAGGAAGTTCCCCCCCGCCCCGCAGCTCGCGTCGTGCAGGACGTGAC
AAATGGAAGTAGCACGTCTCACTAGTCTCGTGCAGATGGACAGCACCGCTGAGCAATGGAAGCGGGTAGG
CCTTTGGGGCAGCGGCCAATAGCAGCTTTGCTCCTTCGCTTTCTGGGCTCAGAGGCTGGGAAGGGGTGGG
TCCGGGGGCGGGCTCAGGGGCGGGCTCAGGGGCGGGGCGGGCGCCCGAAGGTCCTCCGGAGGCCCGGCAT
TCTGCACGCTTCAAAAGCGCACGTCTGCCGCGCTGTTCTCCTCTTCCTCATCTCCGGGCCTTTCGACCTG
CAGCCCAAGCTTACCATGACCGAGTACAAGCCCACGGTGCGCCTCGCCACCCGCGACGACGTCCCCAGGG
CCGTACGCACCCTCGCCGCCGCGTTCGCCGACTACCCCGCCACGCGCCACACCGTCGATCCGGACCGCCA
CATCGAGCGGGTCACCGAGCTGCAAGAACTCTTCCTCACGCGCGTCGGGCTCGACATCGGCAAGGTGTGG
GTCGCGGACGACGGCGCCGCGGTGGCGGTCTGGACCACGCCGGAGAGCGTCGAAGCGGGGGCGGTGTTCG
CCGAGATCGGCCCGCGCATGGCCGAGTTGAGCGGTTCCCGGCTGGCCGCGCAGCAACAGATGGAAGGCCT
CCTGGCGCCGCACCGGCCCAAGGAGCCCGCGTGGTTCCTGGCCACCGTCGGCGTCTCGCCCGACCACCAG
GGCAAGGGTCTGGGCAGCGCCGTCGTGCTCCCCGGAGTGGAGGCGGCCGAGCGCGCCGGGGTGCCCGCCT
TCCTGGAGACCTCCGCGCCCCGCAACCTCCCCTTCTACGAGCGGCTCGGCTTCACCGTCACCGCCGACGT
CGAGGTGCCCGAAGGACCGCGCACCTGGTGCATGACCCGCAAGCCCGGTGCCTGACGCCCGCCCCACGAC
CCGCAGCGCCCGACCGAAAGGAGCGCACGACCCCATGCATCGGCGTCTCGATCGAGATATCAGTGGTCCA
GGCTCTAGTTTTGACTCAACAATATCACCAGCTGAAGCCTATAGAGTACGAGCCATAGATAAAATAAAAG
ATTTTATTTAGTCTCCAGAAAAAGGGGGGAATGAAAGACCCCACCTGTAGGTTTGGCAAGCTACTAGCTT
AAGTAACGCCATTTTGCAAGGCATGGAAAAATACATAACTGAGAATAGAGAAGTTCAGATCAAGGTCAGG
AACAGATGGAACAGGGTCGATCGACCCTAGAGAACCATCAGATGTTTCCAGGGTGCCCCAAGGACCTGAA
ATGACCCTGTGCCTTATTTGAACTAACCAATCAGTTCGCTTCTCGCTTCTGTTCGCGCGCTTCTGCTCCC
CGAGCTCAATAAAAGAGCCCACAACCCCTCACTCGGGGCGCCAGTCCTCCGATTGACTGAGTCGCCCGGG
TACCCGTGTATCCAATAAACCCTCTTGCAGTTGCATCCGACTTGTGGTCTCGCTGTTCCTTGGGAGGGTC
TCCTCTGAGTGATTGACTACCCGTCAGCGGGGGTCTTTCATTTGGGGGCTCGTCCGGGATCGGGAGACCC
CTGCCCAGGGACCACCGACCCACCACCGGGAGGTAAGCTGGCTGCCTCGCGCGTTTCGGTGATGACGGTG
AAAACCTCTGACACATGCAGCTCCCGGAGACGGTCACAGCTTGTCTGTAAGCGGATGCCGGGAGCAGACA
AGCCCGTCAGGGCGCGTCAGCGGGTGTTGGCGGGTGTCGGGGCGCAGCCATGACCCAGTCACGTAGCGAT
AGCGGAGTGTAGATCCGGCTGTGGAATGTGTGTCAGTTAGGGTGTGGAAAGTCCCCAGGCTCCCCAGCAG
GCAGAAGTATGCAAAGCATGCATCTCAATTAGTCAGCAACCAGGTGTGGAAAGTCCCCAGGCTCCCCAGC
AGGCAGAAGTATGCAAAGCATGCATCTCAATTAGTCAGCAACCATAGTCCCGCCCCTAACTCCGCCCATC
CCGCCCCTAACTCCGCCCAGTTCCGCCCATTCTCCGCCCCATGGCTGACTAATTTTTTTTATTTATGCAG
AGGCCGAGGCCGCCTCGGCCTCTGAGCTATTCCAGAAGTAGTGAGGAGGCTTTTTTGGAGGCCTAGGCTT
TTGCAAAAAGCTTACTGGCTTAACTATGCGGCATCAGAGCAGATTGTACTGAGAGTGCACCATATGCGGT
GTGAAATACCGCACAGATGCGTAAGGAGAAAATACCGCATCAGGCGCTCTTCCGCTTCCTCGCTCACTGA
CTCGCTGCGCTCGGTCGTTCGGCTGCGGCGAGCGGTATCAGCTCACTCAAAGGCGGTAATACGGTTATCC
ACAGAATCAGGGGATAACGCAGGAAAGAACATGTGAGCAAAAGGCCAGCAAAAGGCCAGGAACCGTAAAA
AGGCCGCGTTGCTGGCGTTTTTCCATAGGCTCCGCCCCCCTGACGAGCATCACAAAAATCGACGCTCAAG
TCAGAGGTGGCGAAACCCGACAGGACTATAAAGATACCAGGCGTTTCCCCCTGGAAGCTCCCTCGTGCGC
TCTCCTGTTCCGACCCTGCCGCTTACCGGATACCTGTCCGCCTTTCTCCCTTCGGGAAGCGTGGCGCTTT
CTCATAGCTCACGCTGTAGGTATCTCAGTTCGGTGTAGGTCGTTCGCTCCAAGCTGGGCTGTGTGCACGA
ACCCCCCGTTCAGCCCGACCGCTGCGCCTTATCCGGTAACTATCGTCTTGAGTCCAACCCGGTAAGACAC
GACTTATCGCCACTGGCAGCAGCCACTGGTAACAGGATTAGCAGAGCGAGGTATGTAGGCGGTGCTACAG
AGTTCTTGAAGTGGTGGCCTAACTACGGCTACACTAGAAGGACAGTATTTGGTATCTGCGCTCTGCTGAA
GCCAGTTACCTTCGGAAAAAGAGTTGGTAGCTCTTGATCCGGCAAACAAACCACCGCTGGTAGCGGTGGT
TTTTTTGTTTGCAAGCAGCAGATTACGCGCAGAAAAAAAGGATCTCAAGAAGATCCTTTGATCTTTTCTA
CGGGGTCTGACGCTCAGTGGAACGAAAACTCACGTTAAGGGATTTTGGTCATGAGATTATCAAAAAGGAT
CTTCACCTAGATCCTTTTAAATTAAAAATGAAGTTTTAAATCAATCTAAAGTATATATGAGTAAACTTGG
TCTGACAGTTACCAATGCTTAATCAGTGAGGCACCTATCTCAGCGATCTGTCTATTTCGTTCATCCATAG
TTGCCTGACTCCCCGTCGTGTAGATAACTACGATACGGGAGGGCTTACCATCTGGCCCCAGTGCTGCAAT
GATACCGCGAGACCCACGCTCACCGGCTCCAGATTTATCAGCAATAAACCAGCCAGCCGGAAGGGCCGAG
CGCAGAAGTGGTCCTGCAACTTTATCCGCCTCCATCCAGTCTATTAATTGTTGCCGGGAAGCTAGAGTAA
GTAGTTCGCCAGTTAATAGTTTGCGCAACGTTGTTGCCATTGCTGCAGGCATCGTGGTGTCACGCTCGTC
GTTTGGTATGGCTTCATTCAGCTCCGGTTCCCAACGATCAAGGCGAGTTACATGATCCCCCATGTTGTGC
AAAAAAGCGGTTAGCTCCTTCGGTCCTCCGATCGTTGTCAGAAGTAAGTTGGCCGCAGTGTTATCACTCA
TGGTTATGGCAGCACTGCATAATTCTCTTACTGTCATGCCATCCGTAAGATGCTTTTCTGTGACTGGTGA
GTACTCAACCAAGTCATTCTGAGAATAGTGTATGCGGCGACCGAGTTGCTCTTGCCCGGCGTCAACACGG
GATAATACCGCGCCACATAGCAGAACTTTAAAAGTGCTCATCATTGGAAAACGTTCTTCGGGGCGAAAAC
TCTCAAGGATCTTACCGCTGTTGAGATCCAGTTCGATGTAACCCACTCGTGCACCCAACTGATCTTCAGC
ATCTTTTACTTTCACCAGCGTTTCTGGGTGAGCAAAAACAGGAAGGCAAAATGCCGCAAAAAAGGGAATA
AGGGCGACACGGAAATGTTGAATACTCATACTCTTCCTTTTTCAATATTATTGAAGCATTTATCAGGGTT
ATTGTCTCATGAGCGGATACATATTTGAATGTATTTAGAAAAATAAACAAATAGGGGTTCCGCGCACATT
TCCCCGAAAAGTGCCACCTGACGTCTAAGAAACCATTATTATCATGACATTAACCTATAAAAATAGGCGT
ATCACGAGGCCCTTTCGTCTTCAAGAATTAGCTTGGCCATTGCATACGTTGTATCCATATCATAATATGT
ACATTTATATTGGCTCATGTCCAACATTACCGCCATGTTGACATTGATTATTGACTAGTTATTAATAGTA
ATCAATTACGGGGTCATTAGTTCATAGCCCATATATGGAGT
